>Addgene plasmid #152576 | pGBW-m4134190 | depositor full sequence | sequence record 295588 | Full Sequence
CACCATGTCACTGGAGAACGTTGCTTTCAATGTAGTGAACAAGGGGCACTTTGACGGACAGCAAGGCGAA
GTGCCGGTCAGTATCATAAATAATACGGTGTACACCAAAGTCGATGGTGTTGACGTGGAGTTATTTGAAA
ACAAGACAACTTTGCCTGTCAATGTGGCCTTCGAGCTGTGGGCAAAACGCAACATTAAGCCAGTACCCGA
AGTGAAAATCCTCAACAATCTTGGCGTTGATATTGCCGCAAACACTGTTATCTGGGATTATAAGCGAGAT
GCGCCTGCCCATATATCCACCATTGGAGTGTGTTCTATGACAGACATCGCTAAAAAGCCCACCGAGACAA
TTTGCGCGCCACTCACGGTATTCTTTGACGGGAGGGTCGACGGTCAGGTGGATCTGTTTAGAAATGCCCG
TAACGGCGTACTTATTACTGAAGGAAGCGTGAAAGGCCTACAGCCCAGTGTTGGGCCGAAGCAAGCAAGC
CTAAATGGAGTCACACTGATCGGAGAGGCTGTGAAAACCCAGTTCAACTACTATAAGAAGGTCGACGGCG
TGGTTCAGCAGCTGCCTGAGACATACTTTACCCAATCGCGGAATCTGCAAGAATTTAAGCCCAGATCCCA
GATGGAGATTGACTTCTTGGAACTGGCCATGGATGAGTTCATCGAACGGTATAAGCTCGAGGGCTACGCC
TTCGAGCACATAGTTTATGGGGATTTTTCTCATTCACAGTTAGGCGGTCTGCACTTGCTCATCGGATTAG
CGAAACGCTTTAAAGAGAGCCCATTCGAACTTGAAGACTTTATCCCAATGGACTCAACTGTGAAGAATTA
CTTCATAACTGACGCTCAGACAGGGTCCAGCAAGTGCGTCTGTTCTGTTATTGATTTGCTACTTGATGAT
TTCGTGGAGATTATTAAATCACAGGACCTGTCCGTGGTTTCGAAGGTCGTGAAAGTAACCATCGACTATA
CGGAAATTAGTTTCATGCTTTGGTGTAAGGATGGCCATGTGGAGACATTTTATCCTAAGCTCCAGGAAAA
CCTTTACTTTCAGTCGATGGATTATAAGGACCACGATGGAGACTACAAAGATCATGACATTGATTACAAG
GACGACGATGACAAATAAGGATCCGCAGGCCTCTGCTAGCTTGACTGACTGAGATACAGCGTACCTTCAG
CTCACAGACATGATAAGATACATTGATGAGTTTGGACAAACCACAACTAGAATGCAGTGAAAAAAATGCT
TTATTTGTGAAATTTGTGATGCTATTGCTTTATTTGTAACCATTATAAGCTGCAATAAACAAGTTAACAA
CAACAATTGCATTCATTTTATGTTTCAGGTTCAGGGGGAGGTGTGGGAGGTTTTTTAAAGCAAGTAAAAC
CTCTACAAATGTGGTATTGGCCCATCTCTATCGGTATCGTAGCATAACCCCTTGGGGCCTCTAAACGGGT
CTTGAGGGGTTTTTTGTGCCCCTCGGGCCGGATTGCTATCTACCGGCATTGGCGCAGAAAAAAATGCCTG
ATGCGACGCTGCGCGTCTTATACTCCCACATATGCCAGATTCAGCAACGGATACGGCTTCCCCAACTTGC
CCACTTCCATACGTGTCCTCCTTACCAGAAATTTATCCTTAAGGTCGTCAGCTATCCTGCAGGCGATCTC
TCGATTTCGATCAAGACATTCCTTTAATGGTCTTTTCTGGACACCACTAGGGGTCAGAAGTAGTTCATCA
AACTTTCTTCCCTCCCTAATCTCATTGGTTACCTTGGGCTATCGAAACTTAATTAACCAGTCAAGTCAGC
TACTTGGCGAGATCGACTTGTCTGGGTTTCGACTACGCTCAGAATTGCGTCAGTCAAGTTCGATCTGGTC
CTTGCTATTGCACCCGTTCTCCGATTACGAGTTTCATTTAAATCATGTGAGCAAAAGGCCAGCAAAAGGC
CAGGAACCGTAAAAAGGCCGCGTTGCTGGCGTTTTTCCATAGGCTCCGCCCCCCTGACGAGCATCACAAA
AATCGACGCTCAAGTCAGAGGTGGCGAAACCCGACAGGACTATAAAGATACCAGGCGTTTCCCCCTGGAA
GCTCCCTCGTGCGCTCTCCTGTTCCGACCCTGCCGCTTACCGGATACCTGTCCGCCTTTCTCCCTTCGGG
AAGCGTGGCGCTTTCTCATAGCTCACGCTGTAGGTATCTCAGTTCGGTGTAGGTCGTTCGCTCCAAGCTG
GGCTGTGTGCACGAACCCCCCGTTCAGCCCGACCGCTGCGCCTTATCCGGTAACTATCGTCTTGAGTCCA
ACCCGGTAAGACACGACTTATCGCCACTGGCAGCAGCCACTGGTAACAGGATTAGCAGAGCGAGGTATGT
AGGCGGTGCTACAGAGTTCTTGAAGTGGTGGCCTAACTACGGCTACACTAGAAGAACAGTATTTGGTATC
TGCGCTCTGCTGAAGCCAGTTACCTTCGGAAAAAGAGTTGGTAGCTCTTGATCCGGCAAACAAACCACCG
CTGGTAGCGGTGGTTTTTTTGTTTGCAAGCAGCAGATTACGCGCAGAAAAAAAGGATCTCAAGAAGATCC
TTTGATCTTTTCTACGGGGTCTGACGCTCAGTGGAACGAAAACTCACGTTAAGGGATTTTGGTCATGAGA
TTATCAAAAAGGATCTTCACCTAGATCCTTTTAAATTAAAAATGAAGTTTTAAATCAATCTAAAGTATAT
ATGAGTAAACTTGGTCTGACAGTTACCAATGCTTAATCAGTGAGGCACCTATCTCAGCGATCTGTCTATT
TCGTTCATCCATAGTTGCATTTAAATTTCCGAACTCTCCAAGGCCCTCGTCGGAAAATCTTCAAACCTTT
CGTCCGATCCATCTTGCAGGCTACCTCTCGAACGAACTATCGCAAGTCTCTTGGCCGGCCTTGCGCCTTG
GCTATTGCTTGGCAGCGCCTATCGCCAGGTATTACTCCAATCCCGAATATCCGAGATCGGGATCACCCGA
GAGAAGTTCAACCTACATCCTCAATCCCGATCTATCCGAGATCCGAGGAATATCGAAATCGGGGCGCGCC
TGGCCTCCGCGCCGGGTTTTGGCGCCTCCCGCGGGCGCCCCCCTCGTCACGGCGAGCGCTGCCACGTCAG
ACGAAGGGCGCAGGAGCGTCCTGATCCTTCCGCCCGGACGCTCAGGACAGCGGCCCGCTGCTCATAAGAC
TCGGCCTTAGAACCCCAGTATCAGCAGAAGGACATTTTAGGACGGGACTTGGGTGACTCTAGGGCACTGG
TTTTCTTTCCAGAGAGCGGAACAGGCGAGGAAAAGTAGTCCCTTCTCGGCGATTCTGCGGAGGGATCTCC
GTGGGGCGGTGAACGCCGATGATTATATAAGGACGCGCCGGGTGTGGCACAGCTAGTTCCGTCGCAGCCG
GGATTTGGGTCGCGGTTCTTGTTTGTGGATCGCTGTGATCGTCACTTGGTGAGTAGCGGGCTGCTGGGCT
GGCCGGGGCTTTCGTGGCCGCCGGGCCGCTCGGTGGGACGGAAGCGTGTGGAGAGACCGCCAAGGGCTGT
AGTCTGGGTCCGCGAGCAAGGTTGCCCTGAACTGGGGGTTGGGGGGAGCGCAGCAAAATGGCGGCTGTTC
CCGAGTCTTGAATGGAAGACGCTTGTGAGGCGGGCTGTGAGGTCGTTGAAACAAGGTGGGGGGCATGGTG
GGCGGCAAGAACCCAAGGTCTTGAGCCCTTCGCTAATGCGGGAAAGCTCTTATTCGGGTGAGATGGGCTG
GGCACCATCTGGGGACCCTGACGTGAAGTTTGTCACTGACTGGAGAACTCGGTTTGTCGTCTGTTGCGGG
GGCGGCAGTTATGGCGGTGCCGTTGGGCAGTGCACCCGTACCTTTGGGAGCGCGCGCCCTCGTCGTGTCG
TGACGTCACCCGTTCTGTTGGCTTATAATGCAGGGTGGGGCCACCTGCCGGTAGGTGTGCGGTAGGCTTT
TCTCCGTCGCAGGACGCAGGGTTCGGGCCTAGGGTAGGCTCTCCTGAATCGACAGGCGCCGGACCTCTGG
TGAGGGGAGGGATAAGTGAGGCGTCAGTTTCTTTGGTCGGTTTTATGTACCTATCTTCTTAAGTAGCTGA
AGCTCCGGTTTTGAACTATGCGCTCGGGGTTGGCGAGTGTGTTTTGTGAAGTTTTTTAGGCACCTTTTGA
AATGTAATCATTTGGGTCAATATGTAATTTTCAGTGTTAGACTTGTAAATTGTCCGCTAAATTCTGGCCG
TTTTTGGCTTTTTTGTTAGACAACATGGGTAAAAAGCCTGAACTCACCGCGACGTCTGTCGAGAAGTTTC
TGATCGAAAAGTTCGACAGCGTCTCCGACCTGATGCAGCTCTCGGAGGGCGAAGAATCTCGTGCTTTCAG
CTTCGATGTAGGAGGGCGTGGATATGTCCTGCGGGTAAATAGCTGCGCCGATGGTTTCTACAAAGATCGT
TATGTTTATCGGCACTTTGCATCCGCCGCGCTCCCGATTCCGGAAGTGCTTGACATTGGGGAGTTCAGCG
AGAGCCTGACCTATTGCATCTCCCGCCGTGCACAGGGTGTCACGTTGCAAGACCTGCCTGAAACCGAACT
GCCCGCTGTTCTGCAGCCGGTCGCGGAGGCAATGGATGCCATCGCTGCCGCCGATCTTAGCCAGACGAGC
GGGTTCGGCCCATTCGGACCGCAAGGAATCGGTCAATACACTACATGGCGTGATTTCATATGCGCGATTG
CTGATCCCCATGTGTATCACTGGCAAACTGTGATGGACGACACCGTCAGTGCGTCCGTCGCGCAGGCTCT
CGATGAGCTGATGCTTTGGGCCGAGGACTGCCCCGAAGTCCGGCACCTCGTGCACGCGGATTTCGGCTCC
AACAATGTCCTGACGGACAATGGCCGCATAACAGCGGTCATTGACTGGAGCGAGGCGATGTTCGGGGATT
CCCAATACGAGGTCGCCAACATCTTCTTCTGGAGGCCGTGGTTGGCTTGTATGGAGCAGCAGACGCGCTA
CTTCGAGCGGAGGCATCCGGAGCTTGCAGGATCGCCCCGGCTCCGGGCGTATATGCTCCGCATTGGTCTT
GACCAACTCTATCAGAGCTTGGTTGACGGCAATTTCGATGATGCAGCTTGGGCGCAGGGTCGATGCGACG
CAATCGTCCGATCCGGAGCCGGGACTGTCGGGCGTACACAAATCGCCCGCAGAAGCGCCGCCGTCTGGAC
CGATGGCTGTGTAGAAGTACTCGCCGATAGTGGAAACCGACGCCCCAGCACTCGTCCGAGGGCAAAGGAA
TAAGCTAGTATGTAAGCCTAGTCTTAGATAATAAAATCGCTATCCATCGAAGATGGATGTGTGTTGGTTT
TTTGTGTGTGTAACGCTAGGCGCGCCTGGTGTACCGAGAACGATCCTCTCAGTGCGAGTCTCGACGATCC
ATATCGTTGCTTGGCAGTCAGCCAGTCGGAATCCAGCTTGGGACCCAGGAAGTCCAATCGTCAGATATTG
TACTCAAGCCTGGTCACGGCAGCGTACCGATCTGTTTAAACCTAGATATTGATAGTCTGATCGGTCAACG
TATAATCGAGTCCTAGCTTTTGCAAACATCTATCAAGAGACAGGATCAGCAGGAGGCTTTCGCATGAGTA
TTCAACATTTCCGTGTCGCCCTTATTCCCTTTTTTGCGGCATTTTGCCTTCCTGTTTTTGCTCACCCAGA
AACGCTGGTGAAAGTAAAAGATGCTGAAGATCAGTTGGGTGCGCGAGTGGGTTACATCGAACTGGATCTC
AACAGCGGTAAGATCCTTGAGAGTTTTCGCCCCGAAGAACGCTTTCCAATGATGAGCACTTTTAAAGTTC
TGCTATGTGGCGCGGTATTATCCCGTATTGACGCCGGGCAAGAGCAACTCGGTCGCCGCATACACTATTC
TCAGAATGACTTGGTTGAGTATTCACCAGTCACAGAAAAGCATCTTACGGATGGCATGACAGTAAGAGAA
TTATGCAGTGCTGCCATAACCATGAGTGATAACACTGCGGCCAACTTACTTCTGACAACGATTGGAGGAC
CGAAGGAGCTAACCGCTTTTTTGCACAACATGGGGGATCATGTAACTCGCCTTGATCGTTGGGAACCGGA
GCTGAATGAAGCCATACCAAACGACGAGCGTGACACCACGATGCCTGTAGCAATGGCAACAACCTTGCGT
AAACTATTAACTGGCGAACTACTTACTCTAGCTTCCCGGCAACAGTTGATAGACTGGATGGAGGCGGATA
AAGTTGCAGGACCACTTCTGCGCTCGGCCCTTCCGGCTGGCTGGTTTATTGCTGATAAATCTGGAGCCGG
TGAGCGTGGGTCTCGCGGTATCATTGCAGCACTGGGGCCAGATGGTAAGCCCTCCCGTATCGTAGTTATC
TACACGACGGGGAGTCAGGCAACTATGGATGAACGAAATAGACAGATCGCTGAGATAGGTGCCTCACTGA
TTAAGCATTGGTAACCGATTCTAGGTGCATTGGCGCAGAAAAAAATGCCTGATGCGACGCTGCGCGTCTT
ATACTCCCACATATGCCAGATTCAGCAACGGATACGGCTTCCCCAACTTGCCCACTTCCATACGTGTCCT
CCTTACCAGAAATTTATCCTTAAGATCGTTTAAACTCGACTCTGGCTCTATCGAATCTCCGTCGTTTCGA
GCTTACGCGAACAGCCGTGGCGCTCATTTGCTCGTCGGGCATCGAATCTCGTCAGCTATCGTCAGCTTAC
CTTTTTGGCAGCGATCGCGGCTCCCGACATCTTGGACCATTAGCTCCACAGGTATCTTCTTCCCTCTAGT
GGTCATAACAGCAGCTTCAGCTACCTCTCAATTCAAAAAACCCCTCAAGACCCGTTTAGAGGCCCCAAGG
GGTTATGCTATCAATCGTTGCGTTACACACACAAAAAACCAACACACATCCATCTTCGATGGATAGCGAT
TTTATTATCTAACTGCTGATCGAGTGTAGCCAGATCTAGTAATCAATTACGGGGTCATTAGTTCATAGCC
CATATATGGAGTTCCGCGTTACATAACTTACGGTAAATGGCCCGCCTGGCTGACCGCCCAACGACCCCCG
CCCATTGACGTCAATAATGACGTATGTTCCCATAGTAACGCCAATAGGGACTTTCCATTGACGTCAATGG
GTGGAGTATTTACGGTAAACTGCCCACTTGGCAGTACATCAAGTGTATCATATGCCAAGTACGCCCCCTA
TTGACGTCAATGACGGTAAATGGCCCGCCTGGCATTATGCCCAGTACATGACCTTATGGGACTTTCCTAC
TTGGCAGTACATCTACGTATTAGTCATCGCTATTACCATGCTGATGCGGTTTTGGCAGTACATCAATGGG
CGTGGATAGCGGTTTGACTCACGGGGATTTCCAAGTCTCCACCCCATTGACGTCAATGGGAGTTTGTTTT
GGCACCAAAATCAACGGGACTTTCCAAAATGTCGTAACAACTCCGCCCCATTGACGCAAATGGGCGGTAG
GCGTGTACGGTGGGAGGTCTATATAAGCAGAGCTGGTTTAGTGAACCGTCAGATCAGATCTTTGTCGATC
CTACCATCCACTCGACACACCCGCCAGCGGCCGC
Features (pLannotate 1.2.2; 20 found; start..end, strand, type, name):
      8..1045    +  CDS            rep (fragment): R1AB_SARS2 - Experimental evidence at protein level: Swiss-Prot protein existence level 1. [2'-O-methyltransferase]: Methyltransferase that mediates mRNA cap 2'-O-ribose methylation to the 5'-cap structure of viral mRNAs. N7-methyl guanosine cap is a prerequisite for binding of nsp16. Therefore plays an essential role in viral mRNAs cap methylation which is essential to evade immune system. From Severe acute respiratory syndrome coronavirus 2 (2019-nCoV) (SARS-CoV-2).
   1112..1134    +  CDS            FLAG (fragment): FLAG® epitope tag, followed by an enterokinase cleavage site
   1204..1325    -  polyA_signal   SV40 poly(A) signal: SV40 polyadenylation signal
   1348..1417    -  CDS            large T antigen (fragment): large T antigen from SV40 (simian virus 40)
   1440..1486    +  terminator     T7 terminator: transcription terminator for bacteriophage T7 RNA polymerase
   1516..1652    +  terminator     rrnG terminator: transcription terminator from the E. coli ribosomal RNA rrnG operon (Albrechtsen et al., 1991)
   1697..1768    +  misc_feature   3' β-globin insulator: insulator downstream of the human β-globin locus (Farrell et al., 2002)
   1994..2582    -  rep_origin     ori: high-copy-number ColE1/pMB1/pBR322/pUC origin of replication
   2754..2818    -  CDS            bla(M) (fragment): β-lactamase lacking the signal sequence; bla(M); allows cytosolic expression of β-lactamase
   3082..4291    +  promoter       UbC promoter: human ubiquitin C promoter
   4301..5322    +  CDS            HygR (fragment): hygromycin B phosphotransferase confers resistance to hygromycin
   5350..5398    +  polyA_signal   poly(A) signal: synthetic polyadenylation signal
   5664..6524    +  CDS            AmpR: β-lactamase; bla; confers resistance to ampicillin, carbenicillin, and related antibiotics
   6537..6673    +  terminator     rrnG terminator: transcription terminator from the E. coli ribosomal RNA rrnG operon (Albrechtsen et al., 1991)
   6818..6889    +  misc_feature   5' β-globin insulator: insulator upstream of the human β-globin locus (Farrell et al., 2002)
   6894..6940    -  terminator     T7 terminator: transcription terminator for bacteriophage T7 RNA polymerase
   6958..7006    -  polyA_signal   poly(A) signal: synthetic polyadenylation signal
   7087..7390    +  enhancer       CMV enhancer: human cytomegalovirus immediate early enhancer
   7463..7480    -  promoter       CMV promoter (fragment): human cytomegalovirus (CMV) immediate early promoter
   7543..7594    +  promoter       CMVd2 promoter: truncated human cytomegalovirus (CMV) immediate early promoter that yields moderately reduced expression relative to the full-length promoter
