[The description below was written by a language model from this plasmid's Addgene catalogue record and pLannotate feature annotations shown in this document.]
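Description:
pGBW-m4134190 is a mammalian expression plasmid built on the pTwist_CMV_Hygro_6 backbone for producing the SARS-CoV-2 endoribonuclease, one of the mature products cleaved from the ORF1ab replicase polyprotein. It is maintained in E. coli through a high-copy ColE1/pUC-type origin and an ampicillin resistance (β-lactamase) gene. For selection in mammalian cells it carries a separate cassette in which the human ubiquitin C promoter drives hygromycin B phosphotransferase, ending in a synthetic polyadenylation signal.

The wild-type insert of roughly 1 kb sits at the start of the sequence record and is annotated as a fragment of the SARS-CoV-2 replicase polyprotein. The automated annotation attaches descriptive text about the 2'-O-methyltransferase, but that text belongs to the whole polyprotein database entry; the catalogue identifies the insert as the endoRNAse. Transcription comes from CMV immediate-early enhancer and promoter elements located just upstream across the plasmid's circular junction, and the transcript is terminated by an SV40 poly(A) signal. According to the catalogue, the backbone supplies a C-terminal 3xFLAG tag preceded by a TEV protease cleavage site. The feature table picks up a FLAG fragment directly after the coding sequence, consistent with this, but does not annotate the TEV site separately. The tag allows detection or affinity capture of the protein, with optional removal by TEV protease.

The expression unit is flanked by short β-globin insulator elements, bacterial rrnG and T7 terminators, and an upstream synthetic poly(A) signal, which help isolate it from neighbouring transcription. The plasmid suits transient or hygromycin-selected stable expression of the tagged viral protein in mammalian cells. The record does not state more specific applications.
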