Addgene plasmid #152576: pGBW-m4134190
Purpose: Mammalian expression plasmid for SARS-CoV-2 endoRNAse
Depositing lab: Ginkgo Bioworks & Benjie Chen. Depositing organization: Ginkgo Bioworks.
Backbone
  Vector backbone: pTwist_CMV_Hygro_6
  Backbone size w/o insert (bp): 6525
  Vector type: Mammalian Expression
  Selectable markers: Hygromycin
Growth in bacteria
  Bacterial resistance: Ampicillin, 100 μg/mL
  Growth temperature: 37°C
  Growth strain: DH5alpha
  Copy number: High Copy
Gene/Insert
  Gene/Insert name: SARS-CoV-2 endoRNAse
  Species: Severe acute respiratory syndrome coronavirus 2
  Insert size (bp): 1037
  Mutation: wt
  Entrez Gene: ORF1ab (a.k.a. GU280_gp01)
  Promoter: CMV
  Tag / fusion protein: Cleavable TEV;3xFlag (C terminal on backbone)
  Cloning method: Unknown
Resource information
  A portion of this plasmid was derived from a plasmid made by: GinkgoBioworks
Depositor comments: NCBI reference sequence: YP_009725310.1
How to cite: pGBW-m4134190 was a gift from Ginkgo Bioworks & Benjie Chen (Addgene plasmid # 152576 ; http://n2t.net/addgene:152576 ; RRID:Addgene_152576)
